Addgene plasmid #210173: pRH3153
Purpose: Protein quality control substrate and associated control YIp ADE2-LEU2 pTDH3::ade1-L102P-GFP::tADH1
Depositing lab: Randy Hampton. Depositing organization: University of California, San Diego (UCSD). Publication: Exploring the "misfolding problem" by systematic discovery and analysis of functional-but-degraded proteins. Flagg MP, Lam B, Lam DK, Le TM, Kao A, Slaiwa YI, Hampton RY. Mol Biol Cell. 2023 Dec 1;34(13):ar125. doi: 10.1091/mbc.E23-06-0248. Epub 2023 Sep 20. PubMed 37729018.
Backbone
  Vector backbone: pRH3022
  Vector type: Yeast Expression
Growth in bacteria
  Bacterial resistance: Ampicillin, 100 μg/mL
  Growth temperature: 37°C
  Growth strain: DH5alpha
  Copy number: High Copy
Gene/Insert
  Gene/Insert name: YIp ADE2-LEU2 pTDH3::ade1-L102P-GFP::tADH1
  Species: S. cerevisiae (budding yeast)
  Mutation: L102P
  Entrez Gene: ADE2 (a.k.a. YOR128C)
  Cloning method: Gibson Cloning
Terms and licenses: Academic/Nonprofit Terms; Industry Terms: Not Available to Industry
How to cite: pRH3153 was a gift from Randy Hampton (Addgene plasmid # 210173 ; http://n2t.net/addgene:210173 ; RRID:Addgene_210173)
