[The description below was written by a language model from this plasmid's Addgene catalogue record and pLannotate feature annotations shown in this document.]
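Description:
pRH3153 is a yeast integrating plasmid (YIp) for Saccharomyces cerevisiae, built on the pRH3022 backbone and about 10 kb in size. It is propagated in E. coli through a high-copy ColE1/pUC-type origin and selected with ampicillin via the β-lactamase gene. No yeast replication origin (2μ or ARS/CEN) appears in the feature table, consistent with its designation as an integrating vector that must recombine into the genome to be maintained. Two yeast markers are present, each with its native promoter: ADE2 and LEU2, the latter complementing leucine auxotrophy. The "ADE2-LEU2" name suggests that one serves as a homology target for integration and the other for selection, but the record does not state the integration locus or the linearisation strategy. Remnants of the pBluescript-type parent also persist, including an f1 origin, lacZα and lac promoter/operator fragments, flanking T3 and T7 promoters, and partial bom and rop sequences.

The payload is a single expression cassette in which the strong constitutive TDH3 (GAP) promoter drives the S. cerevisiae ADE1 coding sequence carrying an L102P substitution. This is fused in frame at its C-terminus to GFP and is followed by the ADH1 terminator. According to the record, the mutant Ade1-GFP fusion serves as a protein quality control substrate, within a plasmid set that includes matching controls. It comes from a study of proteins that are functional yet degraded as misfolded. The GFP tag allows steady-state levels and turnover of the mutant protein to be followed by fluorescence or immunodetection. This makes the construct suited to assaying degradation pathways that recognise misfolded proteins in yeast.
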