Features (pLannotate 1.2.2; 25 found; start..end, strand, type, name):
     26..669     +  promoter       GAP promoter: S. cerevisiae TDH3; promoter for glyceraldehyde-3-phosphate dehydrogenase
    675..719     +  misc_feature   MCS (fragment): pBluescript multiple cloning site
    720..1637    +  CDS            ADE1: PUR7_YEAST - Experimental evidence at protein level: Swiss-Prot protein existence level 1. From Saccharomyces cerevisiae (strain ATCC 204508 / S288c) (Baker's yeast).
   1665..2378    +  CDS            GFP: Aequoria victoria green fluorescent protein
   2399..2586    +  terminator     ADH1 terminator: S. cerevisiae ADH1; transcription terminator for the S. cerevisiae alcohol dehydrogenase 1 (ADH1) gene
   2591..2609    -  promoter       T7 promoter: promoter for bacteriophage T7 RNA polymerase
   2617..2772    +  CDS            lacZα (fragment): LacZα fragment of β-galactosidase; lacZ fragment
   2776..3204    +  rep_origin     f1 ori (sequence partly withheld): f1 bacteriophage origin of replication; arrow indicates direction of (+) strand synthesis
   3232..3283    -  misc_feature   bom (fragment): basis of mobility region from pBR322
   3439..5151    -  CDS            ADE2: PUR6_YEAST - Experimental evidence at protein level: Swiss-Prot protein existence level 1. From Saccharomyces cerevisiae (strain ATCC 204508 / S288c) (Baker's yeast).
   5152..5527    -  promoter       ADE2 promoter: S. cerevisiae ADE2
   5538..5651    +  rep_origin     f1 ori (fragment): f1 bacteriophage origin of replication; arrow indicates direction of (+) strand synthesis
   5652..5751    -  misc_feature   bom (fragment): basis of mobility region from pBR322
   5853..5888    -  CDS            rop (fragment): Rop protein, which maintains plasmids at low copy number; rop
   6201..7295    -  CDS            LEU2: 3-isopropylmalate dehydrogenase, required for leucine biosynthesis; S. cerevisiae LEU2; yeast auxotrophic marker
   7296..7703    -  promoter       LEU2 promoter: S. cerevisiae LEU2
   7871..7975    +  promoter       AmpR promoter: bla
   7976..8836    +  CDS            AmpR: β-lactamase; bla; confers resistance to ampicillin, carbenicillin, and related antibiotics
   9007..9595    +  rep_origin     ori: high-copy-number ColE1/pMB1/pBR322/pUC origin of replication
   9778..9870    +  CDS            lacI (fragment): lac repressor; lacI; The lac repressor binds to the lac operator to inhibit transcription in E. coli. This inhibition can be relieved by adding lactose or isopropyl-β-D-thiogalactopyranoside (IPTG).
   9883..9904    +  protein_bind   CAP binding site: CAP binding activates transcription in the presence of cAMP. E. coli catabolite activator protein
   9919..9949    +  promoter       lac promoter: promoter for the E. coli lac operon
   9957..9973    +  protein_bind   lac operator: The lac repressor binds to the lac operator to inhibit transcription in E. coli. This inhibition can be relieved by adding lactose or isopropyl-β-D-thiogalactopyranoside (IPTG). lac repressor encoded by lacI
  10018..10036   +  promoter       T3 promoter: promoter for bacteriophage T3 RNA polymerase
  10049..7       +  misc_feature   MCS (fragment) (across the origin): pBluescript multiple cloning site
>Addgene plasmid #210173 | pRH3153 | addgene full sequence | sequence record 415806 | Addgene NGS Result
GGCCGCTGCTTGGCGGTCGAGTTTATCATTATCAATACTGCCATTTCAAAGAATACGTAAATAATTAATA
GTAGTGATTTTCCTAACTTTATTTAGTCAAAAAATTAGCCTTTTAATTCTGCTGTAACCCGTACATGCCC
AAAATAGGGGGCGGGTTACACAGAATATATAACATCGTAGGTGTCTGGGTGAACAGTTTATTCCTGGCAT
CCACTAAATATAATGGAGCCCGCTTTTTAAGCTGGCATCCAGAAAAAAAAAGAATCCCAGCACCAAAATA
TTGTTTTCTTCACCAACCATCAGTTCATAGGTCCATTCTCTTAGCGCAACTACAGAGAACAGGGGCACAA
ACAGGCAAAAAACGGGCACAACCTCAATGGAGTGATGCAACCTGCCTGGAGTAAATGATGACACAAGGCA
ATTGACCCACGCATGTATCTATCTCATTTTCTTACACCTTCTATTACCTTCTGCTCTCTCTGATTTGGAA
AAAGCTGAAAAAAAAGGTTGAAACCAGTTCCCTGAAATTATTCCCCTACTTGACTAATAAGTATATAAAG
ACGGTAGGTATTGATTGTAATTCTGTAAATCTATTTCTTAAACTTCTTAAATTCTACTTTTATAGTTAGT
CTTTTTTTTAGTTTTAAAACACCAAGAACTTAGTTTCGACGGATCTGCAGGAATTCGATATCAAGCTTAT
CGATACCGTCGACCTCGAGATGTCAATTACGAAGACTGAACTGGACGGTATATTGCCATTGGTGGCCAGA
GGTAAAGTTAGAGACATATATGAGGTAGACGCTGGTACGTTGCTGTTTGTTGCTACGGATCGTATCTCTG
CATATGACGTTATTATGGAAAACAGCATTCCTGAAAAGGGGATCCTATTGACCAAACTGTCAGAGTTCTG
GTTCAAGTTCCTGTCCAACGATGTTCGTAATCATTTGGTCGACATCGCCCCAGGTAAGACTATTTTCGAT
TATCTACCTGCAAAATTGAGCGAACCAAAGTACAAAACGCAACCAGAAGACCGCTCTCTATTGGTTCACA
AACATAAACTAATTCCATTGGAAGTAATTGTCAGAGGCTACATCACCGGATCTGCTTGGAAAGAGTACGT
AAAAACAGGTACTGTGCATGGTTTGAAACAACCTCAAGGACTTAAAGAATCTCAAGAGTTCCCAGAACCA
ATCTTCACCCCATCGACCAAGGCTGAACAAGGTGAACATGACGAAAACATCTCTCCTGCCCAGGCCGCTG
AGCTGGTGGGTGAAGATTTGTCACGTAGAGTGGCAGAACTGGCTGTAAAACTGTACTCCAAGTGCAAAGA
TTATGCTAAGGAGAAGGGCATCATCATCGCAGACACTAAATTCGAATTCGGTATTGACGAAAAGACCAAT
GAAATTATTCTAGTGGACGAGGTGCTAACGCCAGACTCCTCTAGATTCTGGAACGGTGCCTCTTATAAGG
TAGGAGAATCCCAAGATTCTTACGATAAGCAATTTTTAAGAGACTGGCTTACTGCTAATAAGTTGAACGG
TGTTAACGGCGTCAAAATGCCCCAAGACATTGTCGACAGGACAAGGGCCAAATATATAGAGGCTTATGAA
ACATTGACAGGGTCTAAATGGTCTCACGGTCGACGGATCCCCGGGTTAATTAACAGTAAAGGAGAAGAAC
TTTTCACTGGAGTTGTCCCAATTCTTGTTGAATTAGATGGTGATGTTAATGGGCACAAATTTTCTGTCAG
TGGAGAGGGTGAAGGTGATGCAACATACGGAAAACTTACCCTTAAATTTATTTGCACTACTGGAAAACTA
CCTGTTCCATGGCCAACACTTGTCACTACTTTCACTTATGGTGTTCAATGCTTTTCAAGATACCCAGATC
ATATGAAACGGCATGACTTTTTCAAGAGTGCCATGCCCGAAGGTTATGTACAGGAAAGAACTATATTTTT
CAAAGATGACGGGAACTACAAGACACGTGCTGAAGTCAAGTTTGAAGGTGATACCCTTGTTAATAGAATC
GAGTTAAAAGGTATTGATTTTAAAGAAGATGGAAACATTCTTGGACACAAATTGGAATACAACTATAACT
CACACAATGTATACATCATGGCAGACAAACAAAAGAATGGAATCAAAGTTAACTTCAAAATTAGACACAA
CATTGAAGATGGAAGCGTTCAACTAGCAGACCATTATCAACAAAATACTCCAATTGGCGATGGCCCTGTC
CTTTTACCAGACAACCATTACCTGTCCACACAATCTGCCCTTTCGAAAGATCCCAACGAAAAGAGAGACC
ACATGGTCCTTCTTGAGTTTGTAACAGCTGCTGGGATTACACATGGCATGGATGAACTATACAAATAGGG
CGCGCCACTTCTAAATAAGCGAATTTCTTATGATTTATGATTTTTATTATTAAATAAGTTATAAAAAAAA
TAAGTGTATACAAATTTTAAAGTGACTCTTAGGTTTTAAAACGAAAATTCTTATTCTTGAGTAACTCTTT
CCTGTAGGTCAGGTTGCTTTCTCAGGTATAGTATGAGGTCGCTCTTATTGACCACACCTCTACCGGCAGC
CCTATAGTGAGTCGTATTACGCGCGCTCACTGGCCGTCGTTTTACAACGTCGTGACTGGGAAAACCCTGG
CGTTACCCAACTTAATCGCCTTGCAGCACATCCCCCTTTCGCCAGCTGGCGTAATAGCGAAGAGGCCCGC
ACCGATCGCCCTTCCCAACAGTTGCGCAGCCTGAATGGCGAATGG
[124 nt withheld, positions 2776-2899]
C
[91 nt withheld, positions 2901-2991]
A
[49 nt withheld, positions 2993-3041]
CCTTTGACGTTGGAGTCCACGTTCTTT
[37 nt withheld, positions 3069-3105]
ACCCTATCTCGGTCTATTCTTTTGATTTATAAGGGATTTTGCCGATTTCGGCCTATTGGTTAAAAAATGA
GCTGATTTAACAAAAATTTAACGCGAATTTTAACAAAATATTAACGCTTACAATTTCCTGATGCGGTATT
TTCTCCTTACGCATCTGTGCGGTATTTCACACCGCATAGATCTTATGTATGAAATTCTTAAAAAAGGACA
CCTGTAAGCGTTGATTTCTATGTATGAAGTCCACATTTGATGTAATCATAACAAAGCCTAAAAAATAGGT
ATATCATTTTATAATTATTTGCTGTACAAGTATATCAATAAACTTATATATTACTTGTTTTCTAGATAAG
CTTCGTAACCGACAGTTTCTAACTTTTGTGCTTTGACAAGAACTTCTTCTTCTTGCTTTAATAAAAACTG
TTCCATTTTCGTTGTATAACTTGAATCATAAGCGCCAAGCAGTCTGACAGCCAACAGCGCAGCGTTCGTA
CTATTATTAATAGCGACGGTAGCTACTGGAACACCTCTAGGCATTTGCACAATTGAATGTAAAGAATCTA
CTCCATCTAGACAAGAACCTTTTACGGGCACACCGATGACAGGAAGTGGTGTCATTGCAGCCACCATACC
TGGCAAGTGAGCAGCCCCACCAGCTCCAGCGATAATTGTTTTAATTCCACGCTTGCTTGCGGAAATAGCA
TATGCTGACATCCTATGTGGAGTTCTATGAGCAGAGACTATTGTCACTTCAAATGGAACGCCAAAATCTT
TTAAAACCGCACATGCGGCAGACATTACCGGCAAGTCAGAGTCTGATCCCATGATGATTCCAACCAATGG
TTTGACCATTGCTTCCAAGTCCAACTTTTGAGCGACAGAGATTTTGATTGGAATATCAGTTCTACCTGTA
ATGTAGTTCAGCCTTTGTTCACATTCCGCCATACTGGAGGCAATAATATTTATGTGACCTACTTTTCTGT
TAGGTCTAGACTCTTTTCCATATAAGTACACTGAGGAACCTGGAGTCGCCAATGCTCTTTCGCAAGTTTC
TAGCTCTTTATCTTTTGTATGTTTGTCTCCAAGAACATTTAGCATAATGGCGTTCGTTGTAATGGTGGAG
AAAGATGTGAAATTCTTTGGCATTGGCAAATCCAATATTGATCTCAAATGAGCTTCAAATTGAGAAGTGA
CGCAAGCATCAATGGTATAATGTCCAGAGTTGTGAGGCCTTGGGGCAATTTCGTTAATAAGCAATTCCCC
TGTTTCTAAATAGAACATTTCCACACCAAATATACCACAACCGGGAAAAGATTTGATTGCATTTTCTGCC
AACAACTTCGCCTTAAGTTGAACGGAGTCCGGAACTCTAGCAGGCGCATAACATAAGTCACAAATATTGT
CCTTGTGGATAGTCTCTACAATTGGGTAAGAAAACACTAAACCGTTAACAGACCTCACAATCATGACTGC
TAATTCTTTAGTAAATGGTGCCCATTTTTCGGCGTACAAAGGACGATCCTTCAGTACTTCCAAAGCTTCC
GGAATCATTTCCTTATTCTTTACAACGAAGTTACCTCTTCCATCGTATGCCAAAGTCCTCGACTTCAAGA
CGAATGGAAAACCCAAATCTCTTCCAACATTCAATAGGGACGTCTCACTGGCTTGTTCCACAGGAACACT
TTGGGTAACTGCTATACCATTTTTGATTAAATGCTCTTTTTGAATATATTTGTCTTGTATCAATCTGATT
GTTTCTGGAGAAGGGTAAATTTTTAATTTGGGATGTTTTACTTGAAGATTCTTTAGTGTAGGAACATCAA
CATGCTCAATCTCAATCGTTAGCACATCACATTTTTCAGCTAGTTTTTCGATATCAAGAGGATTGGAAAA
GGAGCCATTAACGTGGTCATTGGAGTTGCTTATTTGTTTGGCAGGAGAATTTTCAGCATCTAGTATTACC
GTCTTAATGTTGAGCCTGTTTGCTGCCTCAACAATCATACGTCCCAATTGTCCCCCTCCTAATATACCAA
CTGTTCTAGAATCCATACTTGATTGTTTTGTCCGATTTTCTTGTTTTTCTTGATTGTTATAGTAGGATGT
ACTTAGAAGAGAGATCCAACGATTTTACGCACCAATTTATACATGAAATGCTCCATAATATTGTCCATTT
AGTTCTTAATAAAAGGTCAGCAAGAGTCAATCACTTAGTATTACCCGGTTCGTAGCCATGCAACAAGAGT
CATTTGTCAGCATAGCTGTAATAATCAATCATGACGTAAGAAATGTATCATAATTAAAAGTTGTTAAAGA
TGTCAGTGTTATGTTGGTGTTACAAAATTCTCGGCTTCTCACTAATATTTAATATCTCTTAAATTTTATC
TGTCTTTGATTCTTTTAAGAAAAGTTATGTATTATTCAAGAATTAATTCAGATCTATTCTTTTGATTTAT
AAGGGATTTTGCCGATTTCGGCCTATTGGTTAAAAAATGAGCTGATTTAACAAAAATTTAACGCGAATTT
TAACAAAATATTAACGCTTACAATTTCCTGATGCGGTATTTTCTCCTTACGCATCTGTGCGGTATTTCAC
ACCGCATATGGTGCACTCTCAGTACAATCTGCTCTGATGCCGCATAGTTAAGCCAGCCCCGACACCCGCC
AACACCCGCTGACGCGCCCTGACGGGCTTGTCTGCTCCCGGCATCCGCTTACAGACAAGCTGTGACCGTC
TCCGGGAGCTGCATGTGTCAGAGGTTTTCACCGTCATCACCGAAACGCGCGAGACGAAAGGGCCTCGTGA
TACGCCTATTTTTATAGGTTAATGTCATGATCTTTTTGTGTGGTGCCCTCCTCCTTGTCAATATTAATGT
TAAAGTGCAATTCTTTTTCCTTATCACGTTGAGCCATTAGTATCAATTTGCTTACCTGTATTCCTTTACA
TCCTCCTTTTTCTCCTTCTTGATAAATGTATGTAGATTGCGTATATAGTTTCGTCTACCCTATGAACATA
TTCCATTTTGTAATTTCGTGTCGTTTCTATTATGAATTTCATTTATAAAGTTTATGTACAAATATCATAA
AAAAAGAGAATCTTTTTAAGCAAGGATTTTCTTAACTTCTTCGGCGACAGCATCACCGACTTCGGTGGTA
CTGTTGGAACCACCTAAATCACCAGTTCTGATACCTGCATCCAAAACCTTTTTAACTGCATCTTCAATGG
CCTTACCTTCTTCAGGCAAGTTCAATGACAATTTCAACATCATTGCAGCAGACAAGATAGTGGCGATAGG
GTTGACCTTATTCTTTGGCAAATCTGGAGCAGAACCGTGGCATGGTTCGTACAAACCAAATGCGGTGTTC
TTGTCTGGCAAAGAGGCCAAGGACGCAGATGGCAACAAACCCAAGGAACCTGGGATAACGGAGGCTTCAT
CGGAGATGATATCACCAAACATGTTGCTGGTGATTATAATACCATTTAGGTGGGTTGGGTTCTTAACTAG
GATCATGGCGGCAGAATCAATCAATTGATGTTGAACCTTCAATGTAGGGAATTCGTTCTTGATGGTTTCC
TCCACAGTTTTTCTCCATAATCTTGAAGAGGCCAAAACATTAGCTTTATCCAAGGACCAAATAGGCAATG
GTGGCTCATGTTGTAGGGCCATGAAAGCGGCCATTCTTGTGATTCTTTGCACTTCTGGAACGGTGTATTG
TTCACTATCCCAAGCGACACCATCACCATCGTCTTCCTTTCTCTTACCAAAGTAAATACCTCCCACTAAT
TCTCTGACAACAACGAAGTCAGTACCTTTAGCAAATTGTGGCTTGATTGGAGATAAGTCTAAAAGAGAGT
CGGATGCAAAGTTACATGGTCTTAAGTTGGCGTACAATTGAAGTTCTTTACGGATTTTTAGTAAACCTTG
TTCAGGTCTAACACTACCGGTACCCCATTTAGGACCACCCACAGCACCTAACAAAACGGCATCAGCCTTC
TTGGAGGCTTCCAGCGCCTCATCTGGAAGTGGAACACCTGTAGCATCGATAGCAGCACCACCAATTAAAT
GATTTTCGAAATCGAACTTGACATTGGAACGAACATCAGAAATAGCTTTAAGAACCTTAATGGCTTCGGC
TGTGATTTCTTGACCAACGTGGTCACCTGGCAAAACGACGATCTTCTTAGGGGCAGACATTAGAATGGTA
TATCCTTGAAATATATATATATATATTGCTGAAATGTAAAAGGTAAGAAAAGTTAGAAAGTAAGACGATT
GCTAACCACCTATTGGAAAAAACAATAGGTCCTTAAATAATATTGTCAACTTCAAGTATTGTGATGCAAG
CATTTAGTCATGAACGCTTCTCTATTCTATATGAAAAGCCGGTTCCGGCGCTCTCACCTTTCCTTTTTCT
CCCAATTTTTCAGTTGAAAAAGGTATATGCGTCAGGCGACCTCTGAAATTAACAAAAAATTTCCAGTCAT
CGAATTTGATTCTGTGCGATAGCGCCCCTGTGTGTTCTCGTTATGTTGAGGAAAAAAATAATGGTTGCTA
AGAGATTCGAACTCTTGCATCTTACGATACCTGAGTATTCCCACAGTTAACTGCGGTCAAGATATTTCTT
GAATCAGGCGCCTTAGACCGCTCGGCCAAACAACCAATTACTTGTTGAGAAATAGAGTATAATTATCCTA
TAAATATAACGTTTTTGAACACACATGAACAAGGAAGTACAGGAGACGTCAGGTGGCACTTTTCGGGGAA
ATGTGCGCGGAACCCCTATTTGTTTATTTTTCTAAATACATTCAAATATGTATCCGCTCATGAGACAATA
ACCCTGATAAATGCTTCAATAATATTGAAAAAGGAAGAGTATGAGTATTCAACATTTCCGTGTCGCCCTT
ATTCCCTTTTTTGCGGCATTTTGCCTTCCTGTTTTTGCTCACCCAGAAACGCTGGTGAAAGTAAAAGATG
CTGAAGATCAGTTGGGTGCACGAGTGGGTTACATCGAACTGGATCTCAACAGCGGTAAGATCCTTGAGAG
TTTTCGCCCCGAAGAACGTTTTCCAATGATGAGCACTTTTAAAGTTCTGCTATGTGGCGCGGTATTATCC
CGTATTGACGCCGGGCAAGAGCAACTCGGTCGCCGCATACACTATTCTCAGAATGACTTGGTTGAGTACT
CACCAGTCACAGAAAAGCATCTTACGGATGGCATGACAGTAAGAGAATTATGCAGTGCTGCCATAACCAT
GAGTGATAACACTGCGGCCAACTTACTTCTGACAACGATCGGAGGACCGAAGGAGCTAACCGCTTTTTTG
CACAACATGGGGGATCATGTAACTCGCCTTGATCGTTGGGAACCGGAGCTGAATGAAGCCATACCAAACG
ACGAGCGTGACACCACGATGCCTGTAGCAATGGCAACAACGTTGCGCAAACTATTAACTGGCGAACTACT
TACTCTAGCTTCCCGGCAACAATTAATAGACTGGATGGAGGCGGATAAAGTTGCAGGACCACTTCTGCGC
TCGGCCCTTCCGGCTGGCTGGTTTATTGCTGATAAATCTGGAGCCGGTGAGCGTGGGTCTCGCGGTATCA
TTGCAGCACTGGGGCCAGATGGTAAGCCCTCCCGTATCGTAGTTATCTACACGACGGGGAGTCAGGCAAC
TATGGATGAACGAAATAGACAGATCGCTGAGATAGGTGCCTCACTGATTAAGCATTGGTAACTGTCAGAC
CAAGTTTACTCATATATACTTTAGATTGATTTAAAACTTCATTTTTAATTTAAAAGGATCTAGGTGAAGA
TCCTTTTTGATAATCTCATGACCAAAATCCCTTAACGTGAGTTTTCGTTCCACTGAGCGTCAGACCCCGT
AGAAAAGATCAAAGGATCTTCTTGAGATCCTTTTTTTCTGCGCGTAATCTGCTGCTTGCAAACAAAAAAA
CCACCGCTACCAGCGGTGGTTTGTTTGCCGGATCAAGAGCTACCAACTCTTTTTCCGAAGGTAACTGGCT
TCAGCAGAGCGCAGATACCAAATACTGTTCTTCTAGTGTAGCCGTAGTTAGGCCACCACTTCAAGAACTC
TGTAGCACCGCCTACATACCTCGCTCTGCTAATCCTGTTACCAGTGGCTGCTGCCAGTGGCGATAAGTCG
TGTCTTACCGGGTTGGACTCAAGACGATAGTTACCGGATAAGGCGCAGCGGTCGGGCTGAACGGGGGGTT
CGTGCACACAGCCCAGCTTGGAGCGAACGACCTACACCGAACTGAGATACCTACAGCGTGAGCTATGAGA
AAGCGCCACGCTTCCCGAAGGGAGAAAGGCGGACAGGTATCCGGTAAGCGGCAGGGTCGGAACAGGAGAG
CGCACGAGGGAGCTTCCAGGGGGAAACGCCTGGTATCTTTATAGTCCTGTCGGGTTTCGCCACCTCTGAC
TTGAGCGTCGATTTTTGTGATGCTCGTCAGGGGGGCGGAGCCTATGGAAAAACGCCAGCAACGCGGCCTT
TTTACGGTTCCTGGCCTTTTGCTGGCCTTTTGCTCACATGTTCTTTCCTGCGTTATCCCCTGATTCTGTG
GATAACCGTATTACCGCCTTTGAGTGAGCTGATACCGCTCGCCGCAGCCGAACGACCGAGCGCAGCGAGT
CAGTGAGCGAGGAAGCGGAAGAGCGCCCAATACGCAAACCGCCTCTCCCCGCGCGTTGGCCGATTCATTA
ATGCAGCTGGCACGACAGGTTTCCCGACTGGAAAGCGGGCAGTGAGCGCAACGCAATTAATGTGAGTTAG
CTCACTCATTAGGCACCCCAGGCTTTACACTTTATGCTTCCGGCTCGTATGTTGTGTGGAATTGTGAGCG
GATAACAATTTCACACAGGAAACAGCTATGACCATGATTACGCCAAGCGCGCAATTAACCCTCACTAAAG
GGAACAAAAGCTGGAGCTCCACCGCGGTGGC
